Addgene plasmid #59434: P29-sp64 Poly A
Purpose: synthetic poly A transcripts of VZV
Depositing lab: Randall Cohrs. Depositing organization: University of Colorado Denver and Anschutz Medical Campus. Publication: Analysis of individual human trigeminal ganglia for latent herpes simplex virus type 1 and varicella-zoster virus nucleic acids using real-time PCR. Cohrs RJ, Randall J, Smith J, Gilden DH, Dabrowski C, van Der Keyl H, Tal-Singer R. J Virol. 2000 Dec;74(24):11464-71. PubMed 11090142.
Backbone
  Vector backbone: pSP64 poly(A)
  Backbone manufacturer: Promega
  Backbone size w/o insert (bp): 3030
  Total vector size (bp): 6642
  Modifications to backbone: none
  Vector type: makes synthetic transcripts that contains poly A
  Selectable markers: none
Growth in bacteria
  Bacterial resistance: Ampicillin, 100 μg/mL
  Growth temperature: 37°C
  Growth strain: DH5alpha
  Growth instructions: none grows well, can extract sequencing grade plasmid from 1.5 ml of overnight culture.
  Copy number: High Copy
Gene/Insert
  Gene/Insert name: VZV ORF 29
  Species: human herpesvirus type 3 (varicella zoster virus)
  Insert size (bp): 3612
  Mutation: none
  GenBank ID: X04370.1
  Promoter: SP6
  Tag / fusion protein: none (N terminal on insert)
  Cloning method: Restriction Enzyme; 5′ cloning site HinD III (not destroyed); 3′ cloning site Xba I (not destroyed)
  Sequencing primers: 5′ SP6; 3′ M13
Resource information
  A portion of this plasmid was derived from a plasmid made by: I cloned it (RJC)
Terms and licenses: Academic/Nonprofit Terms; Industry Terms: Not Available to Industry
How to cite: P29-sp64 Poly A was a gift from Randall Cohrs (Addgene plasmid # 59434 ; http://n2t.net/addgene:59434 ; RRID:Addgene_59434)
