[The description below was written by a language model from this plasmid's Addgene catalogue record.]
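Description:
P29-sp64 Poly A is an in vitro transcription plasmid built on the commercial pSP64 poly(A) backbone (about 3.0 kb), carrying open reading frame 29 of varicella-zoster virus (human herpesvirus 3) as a roughly 3.6 kb insert, for a total size of about 6.6 kb. It is a high-copy plasmid maintained in E. coli under ampicillin selection. The record lists no other selectable markers and no modifications to the backbone. No feature table is provided, so the description rests on the catalogue fields alone.

The unmutated, untagged ORF 29 sequence was inserted by restriction cloning between the HindIII and XbaI sites, both of which were preserved, placing it downstream of the bacteriophage SP6 promoter. SP6 RNA polymerase can therefore transcribe the insert in vitro. Vectors of this type encode a template stretch of adenosines just beyond the cloning site, so that run-off transcripts from linearised plasmid carry a built-in 3′ poly(A) tail and resemble polyadenylated mRNA without a separate tailing step. There are no eukaryotic promoters or reporters recorded, so the construct is a template for RNA synthesis rather than an expression vector for cells.

The stated purpose is to produce synthetic polyadenylated VZV transcripts. The associated study used real-time PCR to analyse latent herpes simplex virus type 1 and VZV nucleic acids in human trigeminal ganglia, which suggests that the defined ORF 29 RNA served as a standard or positive control for transcript detection, although the record does not spell out this use.
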