>Addgene plasmid #59434 | P29-sp64 Poly A | addgene partial sequence | sequence record 95624 | SP6 5'-ATTTAGGTGACACTATAG-3'
CTCAGAAGACTGTGACAGTGCCCACGGGGCCCCTGGGTTACGTTTATGCGTGCCGGGTTGAAGATTTGGA
TCTGGAGGAAATTTCATTTTTGGCCGCTCGTAGCACGGACTCTGATTTGGCTTTATTACCTTTGATGCGT
AATTTGACCGTGGAAAAAACTTTTACATCCAGCCTGGCGGTGGTTTCTGGAGCACGCACTACGGGTCTTG
CCGGAGCTGGTATTACCTTAAAACTCACTACCAGTCATTTCTATCCATCTGTCTTTGTCTTTCACGGAGG
CAAACACGTTTTACCCAGCTCCGCGGCCCCAAATCTCACACGCGCGTGTAACGCGGCTCGAGAACGGTTT
GGGTTTTCACGCTGCCAAGGGCCTCCTGTTGACGGTGCTGTTGAGACGACCGGCGCTGAGATATGCACCC
GCCTTGGATTAGAGCCAGAAAATACAATATTATACTTGGTGGTCACGGCATTGTTTAAGGAAGCCGTATT
TATGTGCAACGTGTTTCTGCATTATGGAGGACTCGATATTGTTCATATTAACCATGGGGATGTTATACGT
ATACCGTTATTTCCGGTACAACTTTTCATGCCCGATGTTAACCGTCTGGTACCCGACCCATTCAACACTC
ATCACAGGTCTATCGGAGAGGGTTTTGTATACCCAACACCCTTTTATAACACCGGGTTGTGCCATTTAAT
ACATGACTGTGTTATTGCTCCCATGGCCGTTGCCTTGCGCGTCAGAAATGTAACTGCCGTCGCCCGAGGA
GCGGCCCACCTTGCTTTTGATGAAAATCACGAGGGGGCAGTACTCCCCCCTGACATTACGTACACGTATT
TTCAGTCCTCTTCAAGTGGAACCACTACCGCCCGTGGAGCGCGTCGAAACGATGTCAACTCCACGTCTAA
GCCTAGCCCATCGGGGGGGTTTGAAAGACGGTTGGCGTCTATTATGGCCGCTGA
